>Addgene plasmid #156624 | pD649-HAsp-HEPACAM-Fc(DAPA)-AviTag-6xHis | depositor full sequence | sequence record 302357 | Full Sequence
TTTCAATATTATTGAAGCATTTATCAGGGTTATTGTCTCATGAGCGGATACATATTTGAATGTATTTAGA
AAAATAAACAAATAGGGGTCAGTGTTACAACCAATTAACCAATTCTGAACATTATCGCGAGCCCATTTAT
ACCTGAATATGGCTCATAACACCCCTTGCTCATGACCAAAATCCCTTAACGTGAGTTACGCGCGCGTCGT
TCCACTGAGCGTCAGACCCCGTAGAAAAGATCAAAGGATCTTCTTGAGATCCTTTTTTTCTGCGCGTAAT
CTGCTGCTTGCAAACAAAAAAACCACCGCTACCAGCGGTGGTTTGTTTGCCGGATCAAGAGCTACCAACT
CTTTTTCCGAAGGTAACTGGCTTCAGCAGAGCGCAGATACCAAATACTGTTCTTCTAGTGTAGCCGTAGT
TAGCCCACCACTTCAAGAACTCTGTAGCACCGCCTACATACCTCGCTCTGCTAATCCTGTTACCAGTGGC
TGCTGCCAGTGGCGATAAGTCGTGTCTTACCGGGTTGGACTCAAGACGATAGTTACCGGATAAGGCGCAG
CGGTCGGGCTGAACGGGGGGTTCGTGCACACAGCCCAGCTTGGAGCGAACGACCTACACCGAACTGAGAT
ACCTACAGCGTGAGCTATGAGAAAGCGCCACGCTTCCCGAAGGGAGAAAGGCGGACAGGTATCCGGTAAG
CGGCAGGGTCGGAACAGGAGAGCGCACGAGGGAGCTTCCAGGGGGAAACGCCTGGTATCTTTATAGTCCT
GTCGGGTTTCGCCACCTCTGACTTGAGCGTCGATTTTTGTGATGCTCGTCAGGGGGGCGGAGCCTATGGA
AAAACGCCAGCAACGCGGCCTTTTTACGGTTCCTGGCCTTTTGCTGGCCTTTTGCTCACATGTTCTTTCC
TGCGTTATCCCCTGATTCTGTGGATAACCGTATTACCGCCTTTGAGTGAGCTGATACCGCTCGCCGCAGC
CGAACGACCGAGCGCAGCGAGTCAGTGAGCGAGGAAGCGGAAGGCGAGAGTAGGGAACTGCCAGGCATCA
AACTAAGCAGAAGGCCCCTGACGGATGGCCTTTTTGCGTTTCTACAAACTCTTTCTGTGTTGTAAAACGA
CGGCCAGTCTTAAGCTCGGGCCCCCTGGGCGGTTCTGATAACGAGTAATCGTTAATCCGCAAATAACGTA
AAAACCCGCTTCGGCGGGTTTTTTTATGGGGGGAGTTTAGGGAAAGAGCATTTGTCAGAATATTTAAGGG
CGCCTGTCACTTTGCTTGATATATGAGAATTATTTAACCTTATAAATGAGAAAAAAGCAACGCACTTTAA
ATAAGATACGTTGCTTTTTCGATTGATGAACACCTATAATTAAACTATTCATCTATTATTTATGATTTTT
TGTATATACAATATTTCTAGTTTGTTAAAGAGAATTAAGAAAATAAATCTCGAAAATAATAAAGGGAAAA
TCAGTTTTTGATATCAAAATTATACATGTCAACGATAATACAAAATATAATACAAACTATAAGATGTTAT
CAGTATTTATTATCATTTAGAATAAATTTTGTGTCGCCCTTAATTGTGAGCGGATAACAATTACGAGCTT
CATGCACAGTGGCGTTGACTCAATATTGGCCATTAGCCATATTATTCATTGGTTATATAGCATAAATCAA
TATTGGCTATTGGCCATTGCATACGTTGTATCTATATCATAATATGTACATTTATATTGGCTCATGTCCA
ATATGACCGCCATGTTGGCATTGATTATTGACTAGTTATTAATAGTAATCAATTACGGGGTCATTAGTTC
ATAGCCCATATATGGAGTTCCGCGTTACATAACTTACGGTAAATGGCCCGCCTGGCTGACCGCCCAACGA
CCCCCGCCCATTGACGTCAATAATGACGTATGTTCCCATAGTAACGCCAATAGGGACTTTCCATTGACGT
CAATGGGTGGAGTATTTACGGTAAACTGCCCACTTGGCAGTACATCAAGTGTATCATATGCCAAGTACGC
CCCCTATTGACGTCAATGACGGTAAATGGCCCGCCTGGCATTATGCCCAGTACATGACCTTATGGGACTT
TCCTACTTGGCAGTACATCTACGTATTAGTCATCGCTATTACCATGGTGATGCGGTTTTGGCAGTACATC
AATGGGCGTGGATAGCGGTTTGACTCACGGGGATTTCCAAGTCTCCACCCCATTGACGTCAATGGGAGTT
TGTTTTGGCACCAAAATCAACGGGACTTTCCAAAATGTCGTAACAACTCCGCCCCATTGACGCAAATGGG
CGGTAGGCGTGTACGGTGGGAGGTCTATATAAGCAGAGCTCGTTTAGTGAACCGTCAGATCGCCTGGAGA
CGCCATCCACGCTGTTTTGACCTCCATAGAAGACACCGGGACCGATCCAGCCTCCGCGGCCGGGAACGGT
GCATTGGAACGCGGATTCCCCGTGCCAAGAGTGACGTAAGTACCGCCTATAGAGTCTATAGGCCCACCCC
CTTGGCTTCGTTAGAACGCGGCTACAATTAATACATAACCTTATGTATCATACACATACGATTTAGGTGA
CACTATAGAATAACATCCACTTTGCCTTTCTCTCCACAGGTGTCCACTCCCAGGTCCAACTGCACCTCGG
TTCTATCGAAAACGCGCCTGCTAGCGCCACCATGAAGACCATCATTGCCCTGAGCTACATCTTCTGCCTG
GTGTTCGCTGCGGCCGCCGTGAATATTACATCTCCTGTGCGGCTGATCCACGGCACAGTGGGAAAATCTG
CTCTGCTGAGCGTGCAGTACAGCAGCACCAGCTCTGACAGACCTGTGGTCAAGTGGCAGCTGAAGAGGGA
CAAGCCTGTGACCGTGGTGCAGAGCATCGGCACAGAAGTGATCGGCACCCTGCGGCCTGACTACAGAGAC
AGAATCAGACTGTTCGAGAACGGCAGCCTGCTGCTGTCTGATCTGCAACTGGCCGATGAGGGCACCTACG
AGGTGGAAATCAGCATCACCGACGACACCTTCACCGGCGAGAAAACCATCAACCTGACCGTGGACGTGCC
CATCAGTAGACCTCAGGTGCTGGTGGCCAGCACCACAGTGCTGGAACTGTCTGAGGCCTTCACACTGAAC
TGCAGCCACGAGAATGGCACCAAGCCTAGCTACACCTGGCTGAAGGATGGCAAGCCCCTGCTGAACGACA
GCAGAATGCTCCTGTCTCCTGACCAGAAGGTGCTGACCATCACCAGAGTGCTGATGGAAGATGACGACCT
GTACAGCTGCATGGTGGAAAACCCCATCAGCCAGGGCAGATCCCTGCCTGTGAAGATCACCGTGTACCGG
CGAAGCTCTGGCGCGCCGGGCGGCGACAAGACCCACACCTGCCCCCCCTGCCCAGCTCCAGAACTGCTGG
GAGGGCCTTCCGTGTTCCTGTTCCCCCCCAAGCCCAAGGACACCCTGATGATCAGCAGGACCCCCGAGGT
GACCTGCGTGGTGGTGGCCGTGTCCCACGAGGACCCAGAGGTGAAGTTCAACTGGTACGTGGACGGCGTG
GAGGTGCACAACGCCAAGACCAAGCCCAGAGAGGAGCAGTACAACAGCACCTACAGGGTGGTGTCCGTGC
TGACCGTGCTGCACCAGGACTGGCTGAACGGCAAAGAATACAAGTGCAAAGTCTCCAACAAGGCCCTGGC
TGCCCCAATCGAAAAGACAATCAGCAAGGCCAAGGGCCAGCCACGGGAGCCCCAGGTGTACACCCTGCCC
CCCAGCCGGGAGGAGATGACCAAGAACCAGGTGTCCCTGACCTGTCTGGTGAAGGGCTTCTACCCCAGCG
ATATCGCCGTGGAGTGGGAGAGCAACGGCCAGCCCGAGAACAACTACAAGACCACCCCCCCAGTGCTGGA
CAGCGACGGCAGCTTCTTCCTGTACAGCAAGCTGACCGTGGACAAGTCCAGGTGGCAGCAGGGCAACGTG
TTCAGCTGCAGCGTGATGCACGAGGCCCTGCACAACCACTACACCCAGAAGTCCCTGAGCCTGAGCCCCG
GCGGCAGCGGTCTTAATGATATTTTCGAGGCTCAGAAGATTGAGTGGCATGAACACCACCACCATCACCA
CTAAGGCCGGCCTGTAGTCACTGGCACAACGCGTTACCCGGTAAGCCAATCGGGTATACACGGTCGTCAT
ACTGCAGACAGGGTTCTTCTACTTTGCAAGATAGTCTTGAGTAGTAAAATAAATAGATAGAGAAAATCAG
CCTCGACTGTGCCTTCTAGTTGCCAGCCATCTGTTGTTTGCCCCTCCCCCGTGCCTTCCTTGACCCTGGA
AGGTGCCACTCCCACTGTCCTTTCCTAATAAAATGAGGAAATTGCATCACAACACTCAACCCTATCTCGG
TCTATTCTTTTGATTTATAAGGGATTTTGCCGATTTCGGCCTATTGGTTAAAAAATGAGCTGATTTAACA
AAAATTTAACGCGAATTAATTCTGTGGAATGTGTGTCAGTTAGGGTGTGGAAAGTCCCCAGGCTCCCCAG
CAGGCAGAAGTATGCAAAGCATGCATCTCAATTAGTCAGCAACCAGGTGTGGAAAGTCCCCAGGCTCCCC
AGCAGGCAGAAGTATGCAAAGCATGCATCTCAATTAGTCAGCAACCATAGTCCCGCCCCTAACTCCGCCC
ATCCCGCCCCTAACTCCGCCCAGTTCCGCCCATTCTCCGCCCCATGGCTGACTAATTTTTTTTATTTATG
CAGAGGCCGAGGCCGCCTCTGCCTCTGAGCTATTCCAGAAGTAGTGAGGAGGCTTTTTTGGAGGCCTAGG
CTTTTGCAAAAAGCTCCCGGGAGCTTGTATATCCATTTTCGGATCTGATCAGCACGTGTTGACAATTAAT
CATCGGCATAGTATATCGGCATAGTATAATACGACAAGGTGAGGAACTAAACCATGACCGAGTACAAGCC
CACGGTGCGCCTCGCCACCCGCGACGACGTCCCCAGGGCCGTACGCACCCTCGCCGCCGCGTTCGCCGAC
TACCCCGCCACGCGCCACACCGTCGATCCGGACCGCCACATCGAGCGGGTCACCGAGCTGCAAGAACTCT
TCCTCACGCGCGTCGGGCTCGACATCGGCAAGGTGTGGGTCGCGGACGACGGCGCCGCGGTGGCGGTCTG
GACCACGCCGGAGAGCGTCGAAGCGGGGGCGGTGTTCGCCGAGATCGGCCCGCGCATGGCCGAGTTGAGC
GGTTCCCGGCTGGCCGCGCAGCAACAGATGGAAGGCCTCCTGGCGCCGCACCGGCCCAAGGAGCCCGCGT
GGTTCCTGGCCACCGTCGGCGTCTCGCCCGACCACCAGGGCAAGGGTCTGGGCAGCGCCGTCGTGCTCCC
CGGAGTGGAGGCGGCCGAGCGCGCCGGGGTGCCCGCCTTCCTGGAGACATCCGCGCCCCGCAACCTCCCC
TTCTACGAGCGGCTCGGCTTCACCGTCACCGCCGACGTCGAGGTGCCCGAAGGACCGCGCACCTGGTGCA
TGACCCGCAAGCCCGGTGCCTGACACGTGCTACGAGATTTCGATTCCACCGCCGCCTTCTATGAAAGGTT
GGGCTTCGGAATCGTTTTCCGGGACGCCGGCTGGATGATCCTCCAGCGCGGGGATCTCATGCTGGAGTTC
TTCGCCCACCCCAACTTGTTTATTGCAGCTTATAATGGTTACAAATAAAGCAATAGCATCACAAATTTCA
CAAATAAAGCATTTTTTTCACTGCATTCTAGTTGTGGTTTGTCCAAACTCATCAATGTATCTTATCATGT
CTGTATACCGTCGACCTCTAGCTAGAGCTTGGCGTAATCATGGTCATTACCAATGCTTAATCAGTGAGGC
ACCTATCTCAGCGATCTGTCTATTTCGTTCATCCATAGTTGCCTGACTCCCCGTCGTGTAGATAACTACG
ATACGGGAGGGCTTACCATCTGGCCCCAGCGCTGCGATGATACCGCGAGAACCACGCTCACCGGCTCCGG
ATTTATCAGCAATAAACCAGCCAGCCGGAAGGGCCGAGCGCAGAAGTGGTCCTGCAACTTTATCCGCCTC
CATCCAGTCTATTAATTGTTGCCGGGAAGCTAGAGTAAGTAGTTCGCCAGTTAATAGTTTGCGCAACGTT
GTTGCCATCGCTACAGGCATCGTGGTGTCACGCTCGTCGTTTGGTATGGCTTCATTCAGCTCCGGTTCCC
AACGATCAAGGCGAGTTACATGATCCCCCATGTTGTGCAAAAAAGCGGTTAGCTCCTTCGGTCCTCCGAT
CGTTGTCAGAAGTAAGTTGGCCGCAGTGTTATCACTCATGGTTATGGCAGCACTGCATAATTCTCTTACT
GTCATGCCATCCGTAAGATGCTTTTCTGTGACTGGTGAGTACTCAACCAAGTCATTCTGAGAATAGTGTA
TGCGGCGACCGAGTTGCTCTTGCCCGGCGTCAATACGGGATAATACCGCGCCACATAGCAGAACTTTAAA
AGTGCTCATCATTGGAAAACGTTCTTCGGGGCGAAAACTCTCAAGGATCTTACCGCTGTTGAGATCCAGT
TCGATGTAACCCACTCGTGCACCCAACTGATCTTCAGCATCTTTTACTTTCACCAGCGTTTCTGGGTGAG
CAAAAACAGGAAGGCAAAATGCCGCAAAAAAGGGAATAAGGGCGACACGGAAATGTTGAATACTCATATT
CTTCCTT
Features (pLannotate 1.2.2; 21 found; start..end, strand, type, name):
    119..143     -  CDS            KanR (fragment): aminoglycoside phosphotransferase; aph(3')-Ia; confers resistance to kanamycin
    254..842     +  rep_origin     ori: high-copy-number ColE1/pMB1/pBR322/pUC origin of replication
   1067..1084    +  terminator     rrnB T2 terminator (fragment): transcription terminator T2 from the E. coli rrnB gene
   1109..1128    -  CDS            lacZα (fragment): LacZα fragment of β-galactosidase; lacZ fragment
   1584..1600    +  protein_bind   lac operator: The lac repressor binds to the lac operator to inhibit transcription in E. coli. This inhibition can be relieved by adding lactose or isopropyl-β-D-thiogalactopyranoside (IPTG). lac repressor encoded by lacI
   1843..2146    +  enhancer       CMV enhancer: human cytomegalovirus immediate early enhancer
   2147..2350    +  promoter       CMV promoter: human cytomegalovirus (CMV) immediate early promoter
   2486..2529    +  intron         CMV intron (fragment): modified intron A from human cytomegalovirus
   2581..2599    +  promoter       SP6 promoter: promoter for bacteriophage SP6 RNA polymerase
   2603..2640    +  CDS            IgH signal sequence (fragment): signal sequence from the mouse immunoglobulin heavy chain variable region
   2749..3369    +  CDS            HEPACAM (fragment): HECAM_HUMAN - Experimental evidence at protein level: Swiss-Prot protein existence level 1. Involved in regulating cell motility and cell-matrix interactions. May inhibit cell growth through suppression of cell proliferation. From Homo sapiens (Human).
   3385..4062    +  CDS            IGHG1 (fragment): IGHG1_HUMAN - Experimental evidence at protein level: Swiss-Prot protein existence level 1. Constant region of immunoglobulin heavy chains. Immunoglobulins, also known as antibodies, are membrane-bound or secreted glycoproteins produced by B lymphocytes. In the recognition phase of humoral immunity, the membrane-bound immunoglobulins serve as receptors which, upon binding of a specific antigen, trigger the clonal expansion and differentiation of B lymphocytes into immunoglobulins- secreting plasma cells. Secreted immunoglobulins mediate the effector phase of humoral immunity, which results in
   4277..4388    +  polyA_signal   bGH poly(A) signal: bovine growth hormone polyadenylation signal
   4389..4497    +  rep_origin     f1 ori (fragment): f1 bacteriophage origin of replication; arrow indicates direction of (+) strand synthesis
   4511..4840    +  promoter       SV40 promoter: SV40 enhancer and early promoter
   4888..4935    +  promoter       EM7 promoter: synthetic bacterial promoter&nbsp
   4954..5553    +  CDS            PuroR (fragment): puromycin N-acetyltransferase; pac from Streptomyces; confers resistance to puromycin
   5563..5688    +  CDS            ble (fragment): BLE_KLEPN - Experimental evidence at protein level: Swiss-Prot protein existence level 1. Binding protein with a strong affinity to the bleomycin family of antibiotics. Binds to CL990; an antimitotic-antibiotic compound. From Klebsiella pneumoniae.
   5683..5804    +  polyA_signal   SV40 poly(A) signal: SV40 polyadenylation signal
   5857..6717    -  CDS            AmpR: β-lactamase; bla; confers resistance to ampicillin, carbenicillin, and related antibiotics
   6720..89      -  promoter       AmpR promoter (fragment) (across the origin): bla
