[The description below was written by a language model from this plasmid's Addgene catalogue record and pLannotate feature annotations shown in this document.]
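Description:
pD649-HAsp-HEPACAM-Fc(DAPA)-AviTag-6xHis is a mammalian expression plasmid on the pD649 backbone, designed to produce the extracellular domain of human HEPACAM (also known as GlialCAM) as a secreted Fc fusion protein. It is maintained in E. coli as a high-copy plasmid through a ColE1/pUC-type origin and selected with ampicillin via a full-length β-lactamase gene. The annotated sequence, about 6.7 kb, also carries an SV40 early promoter/EM7 promoter cassette driving a puromycin N-acetyltransferase gene with an SV40 polyadenylation signal, which would permit puromycin selection in mammalian cells. Short fragments annotated as KanR, lacZα, ble and f1 ori appear to be nonfunctional backbone remnants.

The expression unit uses the CMV immediate-early enhancer and promoter followed by a fragment of CMV intron A. An SP6 promoter sits just upstream of the coding region, where it can serve for in vitro transcription or as a sequencing primer site. The open reading frame begins with a secretion leader: the name indicates an HA signal peptide, although the automated annotation labels part of this region as an immunoglobulin heavy chain signal sequence. The 621 bp HEPACAM ectodomain segment follows, cloned between retained NotI and AscI sites. It is fused at its C terminus to a human IgG1 Fc carrying the D265A and P329A (DAPA) substitutions, which are generally used to reduce Fc effector functions. The Fc dimerises the ectodomain, the AviTag allows site-specific biotinylation by BirA, and the 6xHis tag supports metal-affinity purification. A bGH polyadenylation signal terminates the transcript.

The plasmid belongs to a collection built to map protein-protein interactions among human immunoglobulin-superfamily cell-surface proteins. The depositor notes that some plasmids in this set may contain an IS4-like transposase insertion upstream of the CMV promoter, but no such element is annotated in this feature table.
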