Addgene plasmid #156624: pD649-HAsp-HEPACAM-Fc(DAPA)-AviTag-6xHis
Purpose: Mammalian expression of cell-surface protein extracellular domain fused to Fc(DAPA)-Avi-6xHis. Protein is secreted from cells.
Depositing lab: Chris Garcia. Depositing organization: Stanford University. Publication: A Human IgSF Cell-Surface Interactome Reveals a Complex Network of Protein-Protein Interactions. Wojtowicz WM, Vielmetter J, Fernandes RA, Siepe DH, Eastman CL, Chisholm GB, Cox S, Klock H, Anderson PW, Rue SM, Miller JJ, Glaser SM, Bragstad ML, Vance J, Lam AW, Lesley SA, Zinn K, Garcia KC. Cell. 2020 Aug 20;182(4):1027-1043.e17. doi: 10.1016/j.cell.2020.07.025. PubMed 32822567.
Backbone
  Vector backbone: pD649
  Backbone size w/o insert (bp): 6106
  Vector type: Mammalian Expression
Growth in bacteria
  Bacterial resistance: Ampicillin, 100 μg/mL
  Growth temperature: 37°C
  Growth strain: DH5alpha
  Copy number: High Copy
Gene/Insert
  Gene/Insert name: HEPACAM (alt name: HECAM)
  Species: H. sapiens (human)
  Insert size (bp): 621
  Mutation: Fc region of human IgG contains D265A and P329A mutations (DAPA)
  Entrez Gene: HEPACAM (a.k.a. GlialCAM, HEPN1, MLC2A, MLC2B)
  Promoter: CMV/SP6
  Tag / fusion protein: Fc(DAPA)-AviTag-6xHis (C terminal on backbone)
  Cloning method: Restriction Enzyme; 5′ cloning site GCGGCCGC (not destroyed); 3′ cloning site GGCGCGCC (not destroyed)
  Sequencing primers: 5′ ATTTAGGTGACACTATAG; 3′ CACGTACCAGTTGAACTTCACC
Resource information
  A portion of this plasmid was derived from a plasmid made by: synthesis by ThermoFisher
Terms and licenses: Academic/Nonprofit Terms; Industry Terms: Not Available to Industry
Depositor comments: Some plasmids in this collection may have an IS4-like element ISVsa5 family transposase upstream of the CMV promoter.
How to cite: pD649-HAsp-HEPACAM-Fc(DAPA)-AviTag-6xHis was a gift from Chris Garcia (Addgene plasmid # 156624 ; http://n2t.net/addgene:156624 ; RRID:Addgene_156624)
