>Addgene plasmid #156624 | pD649-HAsp-HEPACAM-Fc(DAPA)-AviTag-6xHis | depositor partial sequence | sequence record 302358 | insert (extracellular domain)
GTGAATATTACATCTCCTGTGCGGCTGATCCACGGCACAGTGGGAAAATCTGCTCTGCTGAGCGTGCAGT
ACAGCAGCACCAGCTCTGACAGACCTGTGGTCAAGTGGCAGCTGAAGAGGGACAAGCCTGTGACCGTGGT
GCAGAGCATCGGCACAGAAGTGATCGGCACCCTGCGGCCTGACTACAGAGACAGAATCAGACTGTTCGAG
AACGGCAGCCTGCTGCTGTCTGATCTGCAACTGGCCGATGAGGGCACCTACGAGGTGGAAATCAGCATCA
CCGACGACACCTTCACCGGCGAGAAAACCATCAACCTGACCGTGGACGTGCCCATCAGTAGACCTCAGGT
GCTGGTGGCCAGCACCACAGTGCTGGAACTGTCTGAGGCCTTCACACTGAACTGCAGCCACGAGAATGGC
ACCAAGCCTAGCTACACCTGGCTGAAGGATGGCAAGCCCCTGCTGAACGACAGCAGAATGCTCCTGTCTC
CTGACCAGAAGGTGCTGACCATCACCAGAGTGCTGATGGAAGATGACGACCTGTACAGCTGCATGGTGGA
AAACCCCATCAGCCAGGGCAGATCCCTGCCTGTGAAGATCACCGTGTACCGGCGAAGCTCT
